# Supplementary material for: CRISPR/Cas9 mutagenesis of the Arabidopsis GROWTH-REGULATING FACTOR (GRF) gene family
Source: Front Genome Ed. 2023 Oct 16;5:1251557. doi: 10.3389/fgeed.2023.1251557 (PMC10613670; doi:10.3389/fgeed.2023.1251557)
Supplement: Supplementary file 4 [file DataSheet2.ZIP › Supplementary Data Sheet 2/pGEM-2t.gb]

LOCUS       pGEM_2t                 3188 bp ds-DNA     circular     21-AUG-2020
DEFINITION  .
ACCESSION   
VERSION     
SOURCE      .
  ORGANISM  .
COMMENT     The backbone of this plasmid is pGEM7Zf (no information was
            available on whether the + or - version), conferring ampicillin
            resistance in E. coli. A synthetic fragment was inserted into the
            HindIII and EcoRI cloning sites. The plasmid is intended as
            template in PCR reactions designed to produce insert fragments for
            assembling multicistronic CRISPR RNAs in the binary vectors
            described by Xing and colleagues (2014, doi:
            10.1186/s12870-014-0327-y) or derived T-DNA vectors. PCR-primers
            would add two gene-specific targeting sequences at the positions
            marked by Ns.
COMMENT     
COMMENT     ApEinfo:methylated:1
FEATURES             Location/Qualifiers
     misc_feature    3172..3188
                     /label=T7 promoter
                     /ApEinfo_fwdcolor="#cccccb"
                     /ApEinfo_revcolor="#cccccb"
                     /ApEinfo_graphicformat="arrow_data {{0 1 2 0 0 -1} {} 0}
                     width 5 offset 0"
     misc_feature    1..3
                     /label=T7 promoter(1)
                     /ApEinfo_label="T7 promoter"
                     /ApEinfo_fwdcolor="#cccccb"
                     /ApEinfo_revcolor="#cccccb"
                     /ApEinfo_graphicformat="arrow_data {{0 1 2 0 0 -1} {} 0}
                     width 5 offset 0"
     misc_feature    43..48
                     /label=EcoRI
                     /ApEinfo_fwdcolor="#cccccb"
                     /ApEinfo_revcolor="#cccccb"
                     /ApEinfo_graphicformat="arrow_data {{0 1 2 0 0 -1} {} 0}
                     width 5 offset 0"
     misc_feature    49..54
                     /label=BsaI
                     /ApEinfo_fwdcolor="#cccccb"
                     /ApEinfo_revcolor="#cccccb"
                     /ApEinfo_graphicformat="arrow_data {{0 1 2 0 0 -1} {} 0}
                     width 5 offset 0"
     misc_feature    complement(252..252)
                     /label=1st sgRNA 5'end
                     /ApEinfo_fwdcolor="#fefe0a"
                     /ApEinfo_revcolor="#fefe0a"
                     /ApEinfo_graphicformat="arrow_data {{0 1 2 0 0 -1} {} 0}
                     width 5 offset 0"
     misc_feature    complement(233..251)
                     /label=1st sgRNA targeting sequence
                     /ApEinfo_fwdcolor="#cccccb"
                     /ApEinfo_revcolor="#cccccb"
                     /ApEinfo_graphicformat="arrow_data {{0 1 2 0 0 -1} {} 0}
                     width 5 offset 0"
     misc_feature    263..268
                     /label=HindIII
                     /ApEinfo_fwdcolor="#cccccb"
                     /ApEinfo_revcolor="#cccccb"
                     /ApEinfo_graphicformat="arrow_data {{0 1 2 0 0 -1} {} 0}
                     width 5 offset 0"
     misc_feature    complement(312..331)
                     /label=SP6 promoter
                     /ApEinfo_fwdcolor="#cccccb"
                     /ApEinfo_revcolor="#cccccb"
                     /ApEinfo_graphicformat="arrow_data {{0 1 2 0 0 -1} {} 0}
                     width 5 offset 0"
     misc_feature    complement(257..262)
                     /label=BsaI(1)
                     /ApEinfo_label="BsaI"
                     /ApEinfo_fwdcolor="#cccccb"
                     /ApEinfo_revcolor="#cccccb"
                     /ApEinfo_graphicformat="arrow_data {{0 1 2 0 0 -1} {} 0}
                     width 5 offset 0"
     misc_feature    complement(79..79)
                     /label=2nd sgRNA 5'end
                     /ApEinfo_fwdcolor="#fefe0a"
                     /ApEinfo_revcolor="#fefe0a"
                     /ApEinfo_graphicformat="arrow_data {{0 1 2 0 0 -1} {} 0}
                     width 5 offset 0"
     misc_feature    complement(157..232)
                     /label=1st sgRNA scaffold
                     /ApEinfo_fwdcolor="#cccccb"
                     /ApEinfo_revcolor="#cccccb"
                     /ApEinfo_graphicformat="arrow_data {{0 1 2 0 0 -1} {} 0}
                     width 5 offset 0"
     misc_feature    complement(80..156)
                     /label=Alanine tRNA spacer
                     /ApEinfo_fwdcolor="#66ccfe"
                     /ApEinfo_revcolor="#66ccfe"
                     /ApEinfo_graphicformat="arrow_data {{0 1 2 0 0 -1} {} 0}
                     width 5 offset 0"
     misc_feature    60..78
                     /label=2nd RNA targeting sequence
                     /ApEinfo_fwdcolor="#cccccb"
                     /ApEinfo_revcolor="#cccccb"
                     /ApEinfo_graphicformat="arrow_data {{0 1 2 0 0 -1} {} 0}
                     width 5 offset 0"
ORIGIN
        1 gggcgaattg ggcccgacgt cgcatgctcc tctagactcg aggaattcgg tctctaaacN
       61 NNNNNNNNNN NNNNNNNNCt gcaccagccg ggaatcgaac ccgggtctgt accgtggcag
      121 ggtactattc taccactaga ccactggtgc tttgttgcac cgactcggtg ccactttttc
      181 aagttgataa cggactagcc ttattttaac ttgctatttc tagctctaaa acNNNNNNNN
      241 NNNNNNNNNN NCaatcgaga ccaagcttgg atccggagag ctcccaacgc gttggatgca
      301 tagcttgagt attctatagt gtcacctaaa tagcttggcg taatcatggt catagctgtt
      361 tcctgtgtga aattgttatc cgctcacaat tccacacaac atacgagccg gaagcataaa
      421 gtgtaaagcc tggggtgcct aatgagtgag ctaactcaca ttaattgcgt tgcgctcact
      481 gcccgctttc cagtcgggaa acctgtcgtg ccagctgcat taatgaatcg gccaacgcgc
      541 ggggagaggc ggtttgcgta ttgggcgctc ttccgcttcc tcgctcactg actcgctgcg
      601 ctcggtcgtt cggctgcggc gagcggtatc agctcactca aaggcggtaa tacggttatc
      661 cacagaatca ggggataacg caggaaagaa catgtgagca aaaggccagc aaaaggccag
      721 gaaccgtaaa aaggccgcgt tgctggcgtt tttccatagg ctccgccccc ctgacgagca
      781 tcacaaaaat cgacgctcaa gtcagaggtg gcgaaacccg acaggactat aaagatacca
      841 ggcgtttccc cctggaagct ccctcgtgcg ctctcctgtt ccgaccctgc cgcttaccgg
      901 atacctgtcc gcctttctcc cttcgggaag cgtggcgctt tctcatagct cacgctgtag
      961 gtatctcagt tcggtgtagg tcgttcgctc caagctgggc tgtgtgcacg aaccccccgt
     1021 tcagcccgac cgctgcgcct tatccggtaa ctatcgtctt gagtccaacc cggtaagaca
     1081 cgacttatcg ccactggcag cagccactgg taacaggatt agcagagcga ggtatgtagg
     1141 cggtgctaca gagttcttga agtggtggcc taactacggc tacactagaa gaacagtatt
     1201 tggtatctgc gctctgctga agccagttac cttcggaaaa agagttggta gctcttgatc
     1261 cggcaaacaa accaccgctg gtagcggtgg tttttttgtt tgcaagcagc agattacgcg
     1321 cagaaaaaaa ggatctcaag aagatccttt gatcttttct acggggtctg acgctcagtg
     1381 gaacgaaaac tcacgttaag ggattttggt catgagatta tcaaaaagga tcttcaccta
     1441 gatcctttta aattaaaaat gaagttttaa atcaatctaa agtatatatg agtaaacttg
     1501 gtctgacagt taccaatgct taatcagtga ggcacctatc tcagcgatct gtctatttcg
     1561 ttcatccata gttgcctgac tccccgtcgt gtagataact acgatacggg agggcttacc
     1621 atctggcccc agtgctgcaa tgataccgcg agacccacgc tcaccggctc cagatttatc
     1681 agcaataaac cagccagccg gaagggccga gcgcagaagt ggtcctgcaa ctttatccgc
     1741 ctccatccag tctattaatt gttgccggga agctagagta agtagttcgc cagttaatag
     1801 tttgcgcaac gttgttgcca ttgctacagg catcgtggtg tcacgctcgt cgtttggtat
     1861 ggcttcattc agctccggtt cccaacgatc aaggcgagtt acatgatccc ccatgttgtg
     1921 caaaaaagcg gttagctcct tcggtcctcc gatcgttgtc agaagtaagt tggccgcagt
     1981 gttatcactc atggttatgg cagcactgca taattctctt actgtcatgc catccgtaag
     2041 atgcttttct gtgactggtg agtactcaac caagtcattc tgagaatagt gtatgcggcg
     2101 accgagttgc tcttgcccgg cgtcaatacg ggataatacc gcgccacata gcagaacttt
     2161 aaaagtgctc atcattggaa aacgttcttc ggggcgaaaa ctctcaagga tcttaccgct
     2221 gttgagatcc agttcgatgt aacccactcg tgcacccaac tgatcttcag catcttttac
     2281 tttcaccagc gtttctgggt gagcaaaaac aggaaggcaa aatgccgcaa aaaagggaat
     2341 aagggcgaca cggaaatgtt gaatactcat actcttcctt tttcaatatt attgaagcat
     2401 ttatcagggt tattgtctca tgagcggata catatttgaa tgtatttaga aaaataaaca
     2461 aataggggtt ccgcgcacat ttccccgaaa agtgccacct gatgcggtgt gaaataccgc
     2521 acagatgcgt aaggagaaaa taccgcatca ggaaattgta agcgttaata ttttgttaaa
     2581 attcgcgtta aatttttgtt aaatcagctc attttttaac caataggccg aaatcggcaa
     2641 aatcccttat aaatcaaaag aatagaccga gatagggtnn nnnnnnnnnn nnnnnnnnnn
     2701 nnnnnnnnnn nnnnnaaaga acgtggactc caacgtcaaa ggnnnnnnnn nnnnnnnnnn
     2761 nnnnnnnnnn nnnnnnnnnn nnnnnnnnnn ntnnnnnnnn nnnnnnnnnn nnnnnnnnnn
     2821 nnnnnnnnnn nnnnnnnnnn nnnnnnnnnn nnnnnnnnnn nnnnnnnnnn nnnnnnnnnn
     2881 nnngnnnnnn nnnnnnnnnn nnnnnnnnnn nnnnnnnnnn nnnnnnnnnn nnnnnnnnnn
     2941 nnnnnnnnnn nnnnnnnnnn nnnnnnnnnn nnnnnnnnnn nnnnnnnnnn nnnnnnnnnn
     3001 nnnnnnnncc attcgccatt caggctgcgc aactgttggg aagggcgatc ggtgcgggcc
     3061 tcttcgctat tacgccagct ggcgaaaggg ggatgtgctg caaggcgatt aagttgggta
     3121 acgccagggt tttcccagtc acgacgttgt aaaacgacgg ccagtgaatt gtaatacgac
     3181 tcactata     
//
